Addgene plasmid #120374: UL79-3xFLAG pCDNA4
Purpose: Expresses HCMV UL79 with Cterm 3xFLAG tag in mammalian cells
Depositing lab: Britt Glaunsinger. Depositing organization: University of California, Berkeley. Publication: The interaction between ORF18 and ORF30 is required for late gene expression in Kaposi's sarcoma-associated herpesvirus. Castaneda AF, Glaunsinger BA. J Virol. 2018 Oct 10. pii: JVI.01488-18. doi: 10.1128/JVI.01488-18. PubMed 30305361.
Backbone
  Vector backbone: pcDNA4/TO
  Backbone size w/o insert (bp): 5153
  Total vector size (bp): 5993
  Vector type: Mammalian Expression
Growth in bacteria
  Bacterial resistance: Ampicillin, 100 μg/mL
  Growth temperature: 37°C
  Growth strain: DH5alpha
  Copy number: High Copy
Gene/Insert
  Gene/Insert name: UL79
  Species: Human Cytomegalovirus (HHV-5)
  Insert size (bp): 885
  GenBank ID: 3077474
  Entrez Gene: UL79 (a.k.a. HHV5wtgp073)
  Promoter: CMV
  Tag / fusion protein: 3xFLAG (C terminal on backbone)
  Cloning method: Restriction Enzyme; 5′ cloning site BamHI (destroyed during cloning); 3′ cloning site NotI (destroyed during cloning)
  Sequencing primers: 5′ cctccatagaagacaccgggac; 3′ aaggtgccactcccactgt
Terms and licenses: Academic/Nonprofit Terms; Industry Terms: Not Available to Industry
How to cite: UL79-3xFLAG pCDNA4 was a gift from Britt Glaunsinger (Addgene plasmid # 120374 ; http://n2t.net/addgene:120374 ; RRID:Addgene_120374)
