[The description below was written by a language model from this plasmid's Addgene catalogue record and pLannotate feature annotations shown in this document.]
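Description:
UL79-3xFLAG pCDNA4 is a mammalian expression plasmid of about 6 kb built on the pcDNA4/TO backbone. It carries the 885 bp UL79 open reading frame of human cytomegalovirus (HHV-5), fused at its C terminus to a backbone-encoded 3xFLAG epitope tag. The insert was placed between BamHI and NotI sites, both of which were destroyed during cloning. Transcription is driven by the CMV immediate-early enhancer and promoter. Two short tet operator-like elements are annotated just downstream of the promoter, matching the "TO" design of this backbone. With this design, expression is constitutive in ordinary cells but can be repressed, and then induced with tetracycline or doxycycline, in cells that supply the Tet repressor. A bovine growth hormone polyadenylation signal terminates the transcript. The feature table detects only a fragment of a FLAG sequence after the UL79 coding region, which probably reflects partial annotation of the triple tag.

In E. coli the plasmid is maintained at high copy through a ColE1/pUC-type origin and is selected with ampicillin via the bla gene. An f1 origin is also present. For selection in mammalian cells, a Sh ble (BleoR) cassette confers Zeocin resistance. It is driven by the SV40 early promoter for mammalian cells and the bacterial EM7 promoter for E. coli, and it ends in an SV40 poly(A) signal.

UL79 is annotated as a factor linking viral DNA replication to late gene transcription. The construct comes from a study of herpesvirus late gene expression complexes, where FLAG-tagged protein would suit detection or immunoprecipitation, although the record does not specify particular assays.
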