Features (pLannotate 1.2.2; 23 found; start..end, strand, type, name):
     28..80      -  misc_feature   bom (fragment): basis of mobility region from pBR322
    235..614     +  enhancer       CMV enhancer: human cytomegalovirus immediate early enhancer
    615..818     +  promoter       CMV promoter: human cytomegalovirus (CMV) immediate early promoter
    820..839     +  promoter       PLtetO-1 promoter (fragment): modified phage lambda PL promoter with tet operator sites (Lutz and Bujard, 1997)
    841..860     +  promoter       PLtetO-1 promoter (fragment): modified phage lambda PL promoter with tet operator sites (Lutz and Bujard, 1997)
    868..901     +  promoter       TRE3GV promoter (fragment): 3rd-generation Tet-responsive promoter that can be activated by binding of Tet-On® 3G, optimized for retroviral and lentiviral vectors
   1001..1885    +  CDS            UL79: UL79_HCMVA - Protein inferred from homology: Swiss-Prot protein existence level 3. Plays a role in the expression of late transcripts bridging viral DNA replication and late gene expression during infection. From Human cytomegalovirus (strain AD169) (HHV-5) (Human herpesvirus 5).
   1958..1978    +  CDS            FLAG (fragment): FLAG® epitope tag, followed by an enterokinase cleavage site
   2010..2234    +  polyA_signal   bGH poly(A) signal: bovine growth hormone polyadenylation signal
   2238..2259    +  promoter       SV40 promoter (fragment): SV40 enhancer and early promoter
   2280..2708    +  rep_origin     f1 ori (sequence partly withheld): f1 bacteriophage origin of replication; arrow indicates direction of (+) strand synthesis
   2722..3051    +  promoter       SV40 promoter: SV40 enhancer and early promoter
   3099..3146    +  promoter       EM7 promoter: synthetic bacterial promoter&nbsp
   3165..3539    +  CDS            BleoR: antibiotic-binding protein; Sh ble from Streptoalloteichus hindustanus; confers resistance to bleomycin, phleomycin, and Zeocin™
   3549..3674    +  CDS            ble (fragment): BLE_KLEPN - Experimental evidence at protein level: Swiss-Prot protein existence level 1. Binding protein with a strong affinity to the bleomycin family of antibiotics. Binds to CL990; an antimitotic-antibiotic compound. From Klebsiella pneumoniae.
   3669..3790    +  polyA_signal   SV40 poly(A) signal: SV40 polyadenylation signal
   3863..3879    -  protein_bind   lac operator: The lac repressor binds to the lac operator to inhibit transcription in E. coli. This inhibition can be relieved by adding lactose or isopropyl-β-D-thiogalactopyranoside (IPTG). lac repressor encoded by lacI
   3887..3917    -  promoter       lac promoter: promoter for the E. coli lac operon
   3932..3953    -  protein_bind   CAP binding site: CAP binding activates transcription in the presence of cAMP. E. coli catabolite activator protein
   3966..4058    -  CDS            lacI (fragment): lac repressor; lacI; The lac repressor binds to the lac operator to inhibit transcription in E. coli. This inhibition can be relieved by adding lactose or isopropyl-β-D-thiogalactopyranoside (IPTG).
   4241..4829    -  rep_origin     ori: high-copy-number ColE1/pMB1/pBR322/pUC origin of replication
   5000..5860    -  CDS            AmpR: β-lactamase; bla; confers resistance to ampicillin, carbenicillin, and related antibiotics
   5861..5965    -  promoter       AmpR promoter: bla
>Addgene plasmid #120374 | UL79-3xFLAG pCDNA4 | addgene full sequence | sequence record 257154 | Addgene NGS Result
GACGGATCGGGAGATCTCCCGATCCCCTATGGTGCACTCTCAGTACAATCTGCTCTGATGCCGCATAGTT
AAGCCAGTATCTGCTCCCTGCTTGTGTGTTGGAGGTCGCTGAGTAGTGCGCGAGCAAAATTTAAGCTACA
ACAAGGCAAGGCTTGACCGACAATTGCATGAAGAATCTGCTTAGGGTTAGGCGTTTTGCGCTGCTTCGCG
ATGTACGGGCCAGATATACGCGTTGACATTGATTATTGACTAGTTATTAATAGTAATCAATTACGGGGTC
ATTAGTTCATAGCCCATATATGGAGTTCCGCGTTACATAACTTACGGTAAATGGCCCGCCTGGCTGACCG
CCCAACGACCCCCGCCCATTGACGTCAATAATGACGTATGTTCCCATAGTAACGCCAATAGGGACTTTCC
ATTGACGTCAATGGGTGGAGTATTTACGGTAAACTGCCCACTTGGCAGTACATCAAGTGTATCATATGCC
AAGTACGCCCCCTATTGACGTCAATGACGGTAAATGGCCCGCCTGGCATTATGCCCAGTACATGACCTTA
TGGGACTTTCCTACTTGGCAGTACATCTACGTATTAGTCATCGCTATTACCATGGTGATGCGGTTTTGGC
AGTACATCAATGGGCGTGGATAGCGGTTTGACTCACGGGGATTTCCAAGTCTCCACCCCATTGACGTCAA
TGGGAGTTTGTTTTGGCACCAAAATCAACGGGACTTTCCAAAATGTCGTAACAACTCCGCCCCATTGACG
CAAATGGGCGGTAGGCGTGTACGGTGGGAGGTCTATATAAGCAGAGCTCTCCCTATCAGTGATAGAGATC
TCCCTATCAGTGATAGAGATCGTCGACGAGCTCGTTTAGTGAACCGTCAGATCGCCTGGAGACGCCATCC
ACGCTGTTTTGACCTCCATAGAAGACACCGGGACCGATCCAGCCTCCGGACTCTAGCGTTTAAACTTAAG
CTTGGTACCGAGCTCGGATCATGATGGCCCGCGACGAAGAGAACCCCGCCGTCCCGCGGGTCCGCACGGG
CAAATTCTCCTTTACTTGCGCCAATCATCTAATATTACAGATTAGCGAGAAGATGTCGCGCGGACAGCCG
CTGAGCTCGCTGCGTTTGGAAGAACTCAAGATCGTACGCCTCATCTGCGTCCTCCTCTTTCACCGCGGTC
TCGAAACGCTGCTACTGCGCGAAACCATGAACAACCTGGGTGTCTCGGACCACGCCGTGCTTAGTCGCAA
GACGCCGCAACCCTACTGGCCTCATCTGTACCGCGAACTGCGCCAGGCCTTCCCGGGGCTGGACTTTGAG
GCGGCCGTGTTCGATGAAACGCGCGCCGCCCGTCTCAGCCAGCGCCTGTGTCACCCGCGCTTGAGCGGCG
GACTGCTGACGCGCTTTGTGCAGCGCCACACCGGCCTGCCGGTCGTTTTCCCCGAAGACCTGGCGCGCAA
CGGCAACATCCTCTTCTCCCTAGGCACGCTCTACGGACACCGCTTGTTTCGTCTGGCGGCCTTCTTCACG
CGCCACTGGGGTGCCGAAGCGTACGAACCCTTGATTCGCATCATCTGTCAAAAAATGTGGTACTTTTATC
TCATCGGCACCGGCAAGATGCGCATTACCCCCGACGCCTTCGAGATCCAGCGGAGTCGACACGAGACGGG
CATTTTTACTTTTATTATGGAAGATTACAGAACGTTCGCCGGCACGCTGTCCCGGCACCCGCACCGTCCG
CACCCACAACAGCAGCAGCACCACCACCCCGGTCCCCCCCATCCTCCTCTTTCTCACCCTGCCTCGTCCT
GTCTCAGCCCAGAGGCCGTACTGGCCGCCCGCGCCCTTCATATGCCGACGCTGGCTAACGACGTGGGGCC
GCTCGAGGGAGGCGGTGGAGCCGACTACAAGGACCACGACGGCGACTACAAGGACCACGACATCGACTAC
AAGGACGACGACGACAAGGGGCCCGTTTAAACCCGCTGATCAGCCTCGACTGTGCCTTCTAGTTGCCAGC
CATCTGTTGTTTGCCCCTCCCCCGTGCCTTCCTTGACCCTGGAAGGTGCCACTCCCACTGTCCTTTCCTA
ATAAAATGAGGAAATTGCATCGCATTGTCTGAGTAGGTGTCATTCTATTCTGGGGGGTGGGGTGGGGCAG
GACAGCAAGGGGGAGGATTGGGAAGACAATAGCAGGCATGCTGGGGATGCGGTGGGCTCTATGGCTTCTG
AGGCGGAAAGAACCAGCTGGGGCTCTAGGGGGTATCCCC
[124 nt withheld, positions 2280-2403]
C
[91 nt withheld, positions 2405-2495]
A
[49 nt withheld, positions 2497-2545]
CCTTTGACGTTGGAGTCCACGTTCTTT
[37 nt withheld, positions 2573-2609]
ACCCTATCTCGGTCTATTCTTTTGATTTATAAGGGATTTTGCCGATTTCGGCCTATTGGTTAAAAAATGA
GCTGATTTAACAAAAATTTAACGCGAATTAATTCTGTGGAATGTGTGTCAGTTAGGGTGTGGAAAGTCCC
CAGGCTCCCCAGCAGGCAGAAGTATGCAAAGCATGCATCTCAATTAGTCAGCAACCAGGTGTGGAAAGTC
CCCAGGCTCCCCAGCAGGCAGAAGTATGCAAAGCATGCATCTCAATTAGTCAGCAACCATAGTCCCGCCC
CTAACTCCGCCCATCCCGCCCCTAACTCCGCCCAGTTCCGCCCATTCTCCGCCCCATGGCTGACTAATTT
TTTTTATTTATGCAGAGGCCGAGGCCGCCTCTGCCTCTGAGCTATTCCAGAAGTAGTGAGGAGGCTTTTT
TGGAGGCCTAGGCTTTTGCAAAAAGCTCCCGGGAGCTTGTATATCCATTTTCGGATCTGATCAGCACGTG
TTGACAATTAATCATCGGCATAGTATATCGGCATAGTATAATACGACAAGGTGAGGAACTAAACCATGGC
CAAGTTGACCAGTGCCGTTCCGGTGCTCACCGCGCGCGACGTCGCCGGAGCGGTCGAGTTCTGGACCGAC
CGGCTCGGGTTCTCCCGGGACTTCGTGGAGGACGACTTCGCCGGTGTGGTCCGGGACGACGTGACCCTGT
TCATCAGCGCGGTCCAGGACCAGGTGGTGCCGGACAACACCCTGGCCTGGGTGTGGGTGCGCGGCCTGGA
CGAGCTGTACGCCGAGTGGTCGGAGGTCGTGTCCACGAACTTCCGGGACGCCTCCGGGCCGGCCATGACC
GAGATCGGCGAGCAGCCGTGGGGGCGGGAGTTCGCCCTGCGCGACCCGGCCGGCAACTGCGTGCACTTCG
TGGCCGAGGAGCAGGACTGACACGTGCTACGAGATTTCGATTCCACCGCCGCCTTCTATGAAAGGTTGGG
CTTCGGAATCGTTTTCCGGGACGCCGGCTGGATGATCCTCCAGCGCGGGGATCTCATGCTGGAGTTCTTC
GCCCACCCCAACTTGTTTATTGCAGCTTATAATGGTTACAAATAAAGCAATAGCATCACAAATTTCACAA
ATAAAGCATTTTTTTCACTGCATTCTAGTTGTGGTTTGTCCAAACTCATCAATGTATCTTATCATGTCTG
TATACCGTCGACCTCTAGCTAGAGCTTGGCGTAATCATGGTCATAGCTGTTTCCTGTGTGAAATTGTTAT
CCGCTCACAATTCCACACAACATACGAGCCGGAAGCATAAAGTGTAAAGCCTGGGGTGCCTAATGAGTGA
GCTAACTCACATTAATTGCGTTGCGCTCACTGCCCGCTTTCCAGTCGGGAAACCTGTCGTGCCAGCTGCA
TTAATGAATCGGCCAACGCGCGGGGAGAGGCGGTTTGCGTATTGGGCGCTCTTCCGCTTCCTCGCTCACT
GACTCGCTGCGCTCGGTCGTTCGGCTGCGGCGAGCGGTATCAGCTCACTCAAAGGCGGTAATACGGTTAT
CCACAGAATCAGGGGATAACGCAGGAAAGAACATGTGAGCAAAAGGCCAGCAAAAGGCCAGGAACCGTAA
AAAGGCCGCGTTGCTGGCGTTTTTCCATAGGCTCCGCCCCCCTGACGAGCATCACAAAAATCGACGCTCA
AGTCAGAGGTGGCGAAACCCGACAGGACTATAAAGATACCAGGCGTTTCCCCCTGGAAGCTCCCTCGTGC
GCTCTCCTGTTCCGACCCTGCCGCTTACCGGATACCTGTCCGCCTTTCTCCCTTCGGGAAGCGTGGCGCT
TTCTCATAGCTCACGCTGTAGGTATCTCAGTTCGGTGTAGGTCGTTCGCTCCAAGCTGGGCTGTGTGCAC
GAACCCCCCGTTCAGCCCGACCGCTGCGCCTTATCCGGTAACTATCGTCTTGAGTCCAACCCGGTAAGAC
ACGACTTATCGCCACTGGCAGCAGCCACTGGTAACAGGATTAGCAGAGCGAGGTATGTAGGCGGTGCTAC
AGAGTTCTTGAAGTGGTGGCCTAACTACGGCTACACTAGAAGAACAGTATTTGGTATCTGCGCTCTGCTG
AAGCCAGTTACCTTCGGAAAAAGAGTTGGTAGCTCTTGATCCGGCAAACAAACCACCGCTGGTAGCGGTG
GTTTTTTTGTTTGCAAGCAGCAGATTACGCGCAGAAAAAAAGGATCTCAAGAAGATCCTTTGATCTTTTC
TACGGGGTCTGACGCTCAGTGGAACGAAAACTCACGTTAAGGGATTTTGGTCATGAGATTATCAAAAAGG
ATCTTCACCTAGATCCTTTTAAATTAAAAATGAAGTTTTAAATCAATCTAAAGTATATATGAGTAAACTT
GGTCTGACAGTTACCAATGCTTAATCAGTGAGGCACCTATCTCAGCGATCTGTCTATTTCGTTCATCCAT
AGTTGCCTGACTCCCCGTCGTGTAGATAACTACGATACGGGAGGGCTTACCATCTGGCCCCAGTGCTGCA
ATGATACCGCGAGACCCACGCTCACCGGCTCCAGATTTATCAGCAATAAACCAGCCAGCCGGAAGGGCCG
AGCGCAGAAGTGGTCCTGCAACTTTATCCGCCTCCATCCAGTCTATTAATTGTTGCCGGGAAGCTAGAGT
AAGTAGTTCGCCAGTTAATAGTTTGCGCAACGTTGTTGCCATTGCTACAGGCATCGTGGTGTCACGCTCG
TCGTTTGGTATGGCTTCATTCAGCTCCGGTTCCCAACGATCAAGGCGAGTTACATGATCCCCCATGTTGT
GCAAAAAAGCGGTTAGCTCCTTCGGTCCTCCGATCGTTGTCAGAAGTAAGTTGGCCGCAGTGTTATCACT
CATGGTTATGGCAGCACTGCATAATTCTCTTACTGTCATGCCATCCGTAAGATGCTTTTCTGTGACTGGT
GAGTACTCAACCAAGTCATTCTGAGAATAGTGTATGCGGCGACCGAGTTGCTCTTGCCCGGCGTCAATAC
GGGATAATACCGCGCCACATAGCAGAACTTTAAAAGTGCTCATCATTGGAAAACGTTCTTCGGGGCGAAA
ACTCTCAAGGATCTTACCGCTGTTGAGATCCAGTTCGATGTAACCCACTCGTGCACCCAACTGATCTTCA
GCATCTTTTACTTTCACCAGCGTTTCTGGGTGAGCAAAAACAGGAAGGCAAAATGCCGCAAAAAAGGGAA
TAAGGGCGACACGGAAATGTTGAATACTCATACTCTTCCTTTTTCAATATTATTGAAGCATTTATCAGGG
TTATTGTCTCATGAGCGGATACATATTTGAATGTATTTAGAAAAATAAACAAATAGGGGTTCCGCGCACA
TTTCCCCGAAAAGTGCCACCTGACGTC
